>Addgene plasmid #14386 | pAG415GPD-ccdB-Cerulean | depositor full sequence | sequence record 8049 | Author sequence
GACGAAAGGGCCTCGTGATACGCCTATTTTTATAGGTTAATGTCATGATAATAATGGTTTCTTAGGACGG
ATCGCTTGCCTGTAACTTACACGCGCCTCGTATCTTTTAATGATGGAATAATTTGGGAATTTACTCTGTG
TTTATTTATTTTTATGTTTTGTATTTGGATTTTAGAAAGTAAATAAAGAAGGTAGAAGAGTTACGGAATG
AAGAAAAAAAAATAAACAAAGGTTTAAAAAATTTCAACAAAAAGCGTACTTTACATATATATTTATTAGA
CAAGAAAAGCAGATTAAATAGATATACATTCGATTAACGATAAGTAAAATGTAAAATCACAGGATTTTCG
TGTGTGGTCTTCTACACAGACAAGATGAAACAATTCGGCATTAATACCTGAGAGCAGGAAGAGCAAGATA
AAAGGTAGTATTTGTTGGCGATCCCCCTAGAGTCTTTTACATCTTCGGAAAACAAAAACTATTTTTTCTT
TAATTTCTTTTTTTACTTTCTATTTTTAATTTATATATTTATATTAAAAAATTTAAATTATAATTATTTT
TATAGCACGTGATGAAAAGGACCCAGGTGGCACTTTTCGGGGAAATGTGCGCGGAACCCCTATTTGTTTA
TTTTTCTAAATACATTCAAATATGTATCCGCTCATGAGACAATAACCCTGATAAATGCTTCAATAATATT
GAAAAAGGAAGAGTATGAGTATTCAACATTTCCGTGTCGCCCTTATTCCCTTTTTTGCGGCATTTTGCCT
TCCTGTTTTTGCTCACCCAGAAACGCTGGTGAAAGTAAAAGATGCTGAAGATCAGTTGGGTGCACGAGTG
GGTTACATCGAACTGGATCTCAACAGCGGTAAGATCCTTGAGAGTTTTCGCCCCGAAGAACGTTTTCCAA
TGATGAGCACTTTTAAAGTTCTGCTATGTGGCGCGGTATTATCCCGTATTGACGCCGGGCAAGAGCAACT
CGGTCGCCGCATACACTATTCTCAGAATGACTTGGTTGAGTACTCACCAGTCACAGAAAAGCATCTTACG
GATGGCATGACAGTAAGAGAATTATGCAGTGCTGCCATAACCATGAGTGATAACACTGCGGCCAACTTAC
TTCTGACAACGATCGGAGGACCGAAGGAGCTAACCGCTTTTTTGCACAACATGGGGGATCATGTAACTCG
CCTTGATCGTTGGGAACCGGAGCTGAATGAAGCCATACCAAACGACGAGCGTGACACCACGATGCCTGTA
GCAATGGCAACAACGTTGCGCAAACTATTAACTGGCGAACTACTTACTCTAGCTTCCCGGCAACAATTAA
TAGACTGGATGGAGGCGGATAAAGTTGCAGGACCACTTCTGCGCTCGGCCCTTCCGGCTGGCTGGTTTAT
TGCTGATAAATCTGGAGCCGGTGAGCGTGGGTCTCGCGGTATCATTGCAGCACTGGGGCCAGATGGTAAG
CCCTCCCGTATCGTAGTTATCTACACGACGGGGAGTCAGGCAACTATGGATGAACGAAATAGACAGATCG
CTGAGATAGGTGCCTCACTGATTAAGCATTGGTAACTGTCAGACCAAGTTTACTCATATATACTTTAGAT
TGATTTAAAACTTCATTTTTAATTTAAAAGGATCTAGGTGAAGATCCTTTTTGATAATCTCATGACCAAA
ATCCCTTAACGTGAGTTTTCGTTCCACTGAGCGTCAGACCCCGTAGAAAAGATCAAAGGATCTTCTTGAG
ATCCTTTTTTTCTGCGCGTAATCTGCTGCTTGCAAACAAAAAAACCACCGCTACCAGCGGTGGTTTGTTT
GCCGGATCAAGAGCTACCAACTCTTTTTCCGAAGGTAACTGGCTTCAGCAGAGCGCAGATACCAAATACT
GTCCTTCTAGTGTAGCCGTAGTTAGGCCACCACTTCAAGAACTCTGTAGCACCGCCTACATACCTCGCTC
TGCTAATCCTGTTACCAGTGGCTGCTGCCAGTGGCGATAAGTCGTGTCTTACCGGGTTGGACTCAAGACG
ATAGTTACCGGATAAGGCGCAGCGGTCGGGCTGAACGGGGGGTTCGTGCACACAGCCCAGCTTGGAGCGA
ACGACCTACACCGAACTGAGATACCTACAGCGTGAGCTATGAGAAAGCGCCACGCTTCCCGAAGGGAGAA
AGGCGGACAGGTATCCGGTAAGCGGCAGGGTCGGAACAGGAGAGCGCACGAGGGAGCTTCCAGGGGGAAA
CGCCTGGTATCTTTATAGTCCTGTCGGGTTTCGCCACCTCTGACTTGAGCGTCGATTTTTGTGATGCTCG
TCAGGGGGGCGGAGCCTATGGAAAAACGCCAGCAACGCGGCCTTTTTACGGTTCCTGGCCTTTTGCTGGC
CTTTTGCTCACATGTTCTTTCCTGCGTTATCCCCTGATTCTGTGGATAACCGTATTACCGCCTTTGAGTG
AGCTGATACCGCTCGCCGCAGCCGAACGACCGAGCGCAGCGAGTCAGTGAGCGAGGAAGCGGAAGAGCGC
CCAATACGCAAACCGCCTCTCCCCGCGCGTTGGCCGATTCATTAATGCAGCTGGCACGACAGGTTTCCCG
ACTGGAAAGCGGGCAGTGAGCGCAACGCAATTAATGTGAGTTACCTCACTCATTAGGCACCCCAGGCTTT
ACACTTTATGCTTCCGGCTCCTATGTTGTGTGGAATTGTGAGCGGATAACAATTTCACACAGGAAACAGC
TATGACCATGATTACGCCAAGCGCGCAATTAACCCTCACTAAAGGGAACAAAAGCTGGAGCTCTTCGAGT
TTATCATTATCAATACTCGCCATTTCAAAGAATACGTAAATAATTAATAGTAGTGATTTTCCTAACTTTA
TTTAGTCAAAAAATTAGCCTTTTAATTCTGCTGTAACCCGTACATGCCCAAAATAGGGGGCGGGTTACAC
AGAATATATAACACCGAAGGTGCCTGGGTGAACAGGTTTATTCCTGGCATCCACTAAATATAATGGAGCC
CGCTTTTTAAGCTGGCATCCAGAAAAAAAAAGAATCCCAGCACCAAAATATTGTTTTCTTCACCAACCAT
CAGTTCATAGGTCCATTCTCTTAGCGCAACTACAGAGAACAGGGGCACAAACAGGCAAAAAACGGGCACA
ACCTCAATGGAGTGATGCAACCTGCCTGGAGTAAATGATGACACAAGGCAATTGACCCACGCATGTATCT
ATCTCATTTTCTTACACCTTCTATTACCTTCTGCTCTCTCTGATTTGGAAAAAGCTGAAAAAAAAGGTTG
AAACCAGTTCCCTGAAATTATTCCCCTACTTGACTAATAAGTATATAAAGACGGTAGGTATTGATTGTAA
TTCTGTAAATCTATTTCTTAAACTTCTTAAATTCTACTTTTATAGTTAGTCTTTTTTTTAGTTTTAAAAC
ACCAGAACTTAGTTTCGACGGATTCTAGAACTAGTGGATCCCCCATCACAAGTTTGTACAAAAAAGCTGA
ACGAGAAACGTAAAATGATATAAATATCAATATATTAAATTAGATTTTGCATAAAAAACAGACTACATAA
TACTGTAAAACACAACATATCCAGTCACTATGGCGGCCGCATTAGGCACCCCAGGCTTTACACTTTATGC
TTCCGGCTCGTATAATGTGTGGATTTTGAGTTAGGATCCGTCGAGATTTTCAGGAGCTAAGGAAGCTAAA
ATGGAGAAAAAAATCACTGGATATACCACCGTTGATATATCCCAATGGCATCGTAAAGAACATTTTGAGG
CATTTCAGTCAGTTGCTCAATGTACCTATAACCAGACCGTTCAGCTGGATATTACGGCCTTTTTAAAGAC
CGTAAAGAAAAATAAGCACAAGTTTTATCCGGCCTTTATTCACATTCTTGCCCGCCTGATGAATGCTCAT
CCGGAATTCCGTATGGCAATGAAAGACGGTGAGCTGGTGATATGGGATAGTGTTCACCCTTGTTACACCG
TTTTCCATGAGCAAACTGAAACGTTTTCATCGCTCTGGAGTGAATACCACGACGATTTCCGGCAGTTTCT
ACACATATATTCGCAAGATGTGGCGTGTTACGGTGAAAACCTGGCCTATTTCCCTAAAGGGTTTATTGAG
AATATGTTTTTCGTCTCAGCCAATCCCTGGGTGAGTTTCACCAGTTTTGATTTAAACGTGGCCAATATGG
ACAACTTCTTCGCCCCCGTTTTCACCATGGGCAAATATTATACGCAAGGCGACAAGGTGCTGATGCCGCT
GGCGATTCAGGTTCATCATGCCGTCTGTGATGGCTTCCATGTCGGCAGAATGCTTAATGAATTACAACAG
TACTGCGATGAGTGGCAGGGCGGGGCGTAAACGCCGCGTGGATCCGGCTTACTAAAAGCCAGATAACAGT
ATGCGTATTTGCGCGCTGATTTTTGCGGTATAAGAATATATACTGATATGTATACCCGAAGTATGTCAAA
AAGAGGTATGCTATGAAGCAGCGTATTACAGTGACAGTTGACAGCGACAGCTATCAGTTGCTCAAGGCAT
ATATGATGTCAATATCTCCGGTCTGGTAAGCACAACCATGCAGAATGAAGCCCGTCGTCTGCGTGCCGAA
CGCTGGAAAGCGGAAAATCAGGAAGGGATGGCTGAGGTCGCCCGGTTTATTGAAATGAACGGCTCTTTTG
CTGACGAGAACAGGGGCTGGTGAAATGCAGTTTAAGGTTTACACCTATAAAAGAGAGAGCCGTTATCGTC
TGTTTGTGGATGTACAGAGTGATATTATTGACACGCCCGGGCGACGGATGGTGATCCCCCTGGCCAGTGC
ACGTCTGCTGTCAGATAAAGTCTCCCGTGAACTTTACCCGGTGGTGCATATCGGGGATGAAAGCTGGCGC
ATGATGACCACCGATATGGCCAGTGTGCCGGTCTCCGTTATCGGGGAAGAAGTGGCTGATCTCAGCCACC
GCGAAAATGACATCAAAAACGCCATTAACCTGATGTTCTGGGGAATATAAATGTCAGGCTCCCTTATACA
CAGCCAGTCTGCAGGTCGACCATAGTGACTGGATATGTTGTGTTTTACAGTATTATGTAGTCTGTTTTTT
ATGCAAAATCTAATTTAATATATTGATATTTATATCATTTTACGTTTCTCGTTCAGCTTTCTTGTACAAA
GTGGTGATGGGCTGCAGGAATTCGATATCAAGCTTAATGGTGAGCAAGGGCGAGGAGCTGTTCACCGGGG
TGGTGCCCATCCTGGTCGAGCTGGACGGCGACGTAAACGGCCACAAGTTCAGCGTGTCCGGCGAGGGCGA
GGGCGATGCCACCTACGGCAAGCTGACCCTGAAGTTCATCTGCACCACCGGCAAGCTGCCCGTGCCCTGG
CCCACCCTCGTGACCACCCTGACCTGGGGCGTGCAGTGCTTCGCCCGCTACCCCGACCACATGAAGCAGC
ACGACTTCTTCAAGTCCGCCATGCCCGAAGGCTACGTCCAGGAGCGCACCATCTTCTTCAAGGACGACGG
CAACTACAAGACCCGCGCCGAGGTGAAGTTCGAGGGCGACACCCTGGTGAACCGCATCGAGCTGAAGGGC
ATCGACTTCAAGGAGGACGGCAACATCCTGGGGCACAAGCTGGAGTACAACTACATCAGCGACAACGTCT
ATATCACCGCCGACAAGCAGAAGAACGGCATCAAGGCCAACTTCAAGATCCGCCACAACATCGAGGACGG
CAGCGTGCAGCTCGCCGACCACTACCAGCAGAACACCCCCATCGGCGACGGCCCCGTGCTGCTGCCCGAC
AACCACTACCTGAGCACCCAGTCCAAGCTGAGCAAAGACCCCAACGAGAAGCGCGATCACATGGTCCTGC
TGGAGTTCGTGACCGCCGCCGGGATCACTCTCGGCATGGACGAGCTGTACAAGTAACTCGAGTCATGTAA
TTAGTTATGTCACGCTTACATTCACGCCCTCCCCCCACATCCGCTCTAACCGAAAAGGAAGGAGTTAGAC
AACCTGAAGTCTAGGTCCCTATTTATTTTTTTATAGTTATGTTAGTATTAAGAACGTTATTTATATTTCA
AATTTTTCTTTTTTTTCTGTACAGACGCGTGTACGCATGTAACATTATACTGAAAACCTTGCTTGAGAAG
GTTTTGGGACGCTCGAAGGCTTTAATTTGCGGCCGGTACCCAATTCGCCCTATAGTGAGTCGTATTACGC
GCGCTCACTGGCCGTCGTTTTACAACGTCGTGACTGGGAAAACCCTGGCGTTACCCAACTTAATCGCCTT
GCAGCACATCCCCCTTTCGCCAGCTGGCGTAATAGCGAAGAGGCCCGCACCGATCGCCCTTCCCAACAGT
TGCGCAGCCTGAATGGCGAATGGCGCG
[124 nt withheld, positions 6398-6521]
C
[91 nt withheld, positions 6523-6613]
A
[49 nt withheld, positions 6615-6663]
CCTTTGACGTTGGAGTCCACGTTCTTT
[37 nt withheld, positions 6691-6727]
ACCCTATCTCGGTCTATTCTTTTGATTTATAAGGGATTTTGCCGATTTCGGCCTATTGGTTAAAAAATGA
GCTGATTTAACAAAAATTTAACGCGAATTTTAACAAAATATTAACGTTTACAATTTCCTGATGCGGTATT
TTCTCCTTACGCATCTGTGCGGTATTTCACACCGCATATCGACGGTCGAGGAGAACTTCTAGTATATCCA
CATACCTAATATTATTGCCTTATTAAAAATGGAATCCCAACAATTACATCAAAATCCACATTCTCTTCAA
AATCAATTGTCCTGTACTTCCTTGTTCATGTGTGTTCAAAAACGTTATATTTATAGGATAATTATACTCT
ATTTCTCAACAAGTAATTGGTTGTTTGGCCGAGCGGTCTAAGGCGCCTGATTCAAGAAATATCTTGACCG
CAGTTAACTGTGGGAATACTCAGGTATCGTAAGATGCAAGAGTTCGAATCTCTTAGCAACCATTATTTTT
TTCCTCAACATAACGAGAACACACAGGGGCGCTATCGCACAGAATCAAATTCGATGACTGGAAATTTTTT
GTTAATTTCAGAGGTCGCCTGACGCATATACCTTTTTCAACTGAAAAATTGGGAGAAAAAGGAAAGGTGA
GAGGCCGGAACCGGCTTTTCATATAGAATAGAGAAGCGTTCATGACTAAATGCTTGCATCACAATACTTG
AAGTTGACAATATTATTTAAGGACCTATTGTTTTTTCCAATAGGTGGTTAGCAATCGTCTTACTTTCTAA
CTTTTCTTACCTTTTACATTTCAGCAATATATATATATATTTCAAGGATATACCATTCTAATGTCTGCCC
CTATGTCTGCCCCTAAGAAGATCGTCGTTTTGCCAGGTGACCACGTTGGTCAAGAAATCACAGCCGAAGC
CATTAAGGTTCTTAAAGCTATTTCTGATGTTCGTTCCAATGTCAAGTTCGATTTCGAAAATCATTTAATT
GGTGGTGCTGCTATCGATGCTACAGGTGTCCCACTTCCAGATGAGGCGCTGGAAGCCTCCAAGAAGGTTG
ATGCCGTTTTGTTAGGTGCTGTGGGTGGTCCTAAATGGGGTACCGGTAGTGTTAGACCTGAACAAGGTTT
ACTAAAAATCCGTAAAGAACTTCAATTGTACGCCAACTTAAGACCATGTAACTTTGCATCCGACTCTCTT
TTAGACTTATCTCCAATCAAGCCACAATTTGCTAAAGGTACTGACTTCGTTGTTGTCAGAGAATTAGTGG
GAGGTATTTACTTTGGTAAGAGAAAGGAAGACGATGGTGATGGTGTCGCTTGGGATAGTGAACAATACAC
CGTTCCAGAAGTGCAAAGAATCACAAGAATGGCCGCTTTCATGGCCCTACAACATGAGCCACCATTGCCT
ATTTGGTCCTTGGATAAAGCTAATGTTTTGGCCTCTTCAAGATTATGGAGAAAAACTGTGGAGGAAACCA
TCAAGAACGAATTCCCTACATTGAAGGTTCAACATCAATTGATTGATTCTGCCGCCATGATCCTAGTTAA
GAACCCAACCCACCTAAATGGTATTATAATCACCAGCAACATGTTTGGTGATATCATCTCCGATGAAGCC
TCCGTTATCCCAGGTTCCTTGGGTTTGTTGCCATCTGCGTCCTTGGCCTCTTTGCCAGACAAGAACACCG
CATTTGGTTTGTACGAACCATGCCACGGTTCTGCTCCAGATTTGCCAAAGAATAAGGTTGACCCTATCGC
CACTATCTTGTCTGCTGCAATGATGTTGAAATTGTCATTGAACTTGCCTGAAGAAGGTAAGGCCATTGAA
GATGCAGTTAAAAAGGTTTTGGATGCAGGTATCAGAACTGGTGATTTAGGTGGTTCCAACAGTACCACCG
AAGTCGGTGATGCTGTCGCCGAAGAAGTTAAGAAAATCCTTGCTTAAAAAGATTCTCTTTTTTTATGATA
TTTGTACATAAACTTTATAAATGAAATTCATAATAGAAACGACACGAAATTACAAAATGGAATATGTTCA
TAGGGTAGACGAAACTATATACGCAATCTACATACATTTATCAAGAAGGAGAAAAAGGAGGATAGTAAAG
GAATACAGGTAAGCAAATTGATACTAATGGCTCAACGTGATAAGGAAAAAGAATTGCACTTTAACATTAA
TATTGACAAGGAGGAGGGCACCACACAAAAAGTTAGGTGTAACAGAAAATCATGAAACTACGATTCCTAA
TTTGATATTGGAGGATTTTCTCTAAAAAAAAAAAAATACAACAAATAAAAAACACTCAATGACCTGACCA
TTTGATGGAGTTTAAGTCAATACCTTCTTGAACCATTTCCCATAATGGTGAAAGTTCCCTCAAGAATTTT
ACTCTGTCAGAAACGGCCTTACGACGTAGTCGATATGGTGCACTCTCAGTACAATCTGCTCTGATGCCGC
ATAGTTAAGCCAGCCCCGACACCCGCCAACACCCGCTGACGCGCCCTGACGGGCTTGTCTGCTCCCGGCA
TCCGCTTACAGACAAGCTGTGACCGTCTCCGGGAGCTGCATGTGTCAGAGGTTTTCACCGTCATCACCGA
AACGCGCGA
Features (pLannotate 1.2.2; 31 found; start..end, strand, type, name):
     70..573     -  misc_feature   CEN/ARS: S. cerevisiae CEN6 centromere fused to an autonomously replicating sequence
    610..714     +  promoter       AmpR promoter: bla
    715..1575    +  CDS            AmpR: β-lactamase; bla; confers resistance to ampicillin, carbenicillin, and related antibiotics
   1746..2334    +  rep_origin     ori: high-copy-number ColE1/pMB1/pBR322/pUC origin of replication
   2517..2609    +  CDS            lacI (fragment): lac repressor; lacI; The lac repressor binds to the lac operator to inhibit transcription in E. coli. This inhibition can be relieved by adding lactose or isopropyl-β-D-thiogalactopyranoside (IPTG).
   2622..2643    +  protein_bind   CAP binding site: CAP binding activates transcription in the presence of cAMP. E. coli catabolite activator protein
   2658..2688    +  promoter       lac promoter: promoter for the E. coli lac operon
   2696..2712    +  protein_bind   lac operator: The lac repressor binds to the lac operator to inhibit transcription in E. coli. This inhibition can be relieved by adding lactose or isopropyl-β-D-thiogalactopyranoside (IPTG). lac repressor encoded by lacI
   2757..2775    +  promoter       T3 promoter: promoter for bacteriophage T3 RNA polymerase
   2804..3448    +  promoter       GAP promoter: S. cerevisiae TDH3; promoter for glyceraldehyde-3-phosphate dehydrogenase
   3454..3474    +  misc_feature   MCS (fragment): pBluescript multiple cloning site
   3478..3602    +  protein_bind   attR1: mutant version of attR; recombination site for the Gateway® LR reaction LR Clonase™
   3627..3657    +  promoter       lac UV5 promoter: E. coli lac promoter with an "up" mutation
   3681..3710    +  promoter       cat promoter (fragment): promoter of the E. coli cat gene encoding chloramphenicol acetyltransferase
   3711..4370    +  CDS            CmR: chloramphenicol acetyltransferase; cat; confers resistance to chloramphenicol
   4552..4710    +  CDS            ccdA (fragment): CCDA_ECO57 - Also known as H, letA. Experimental evidence at protein level: Swiss-Prot protein existence level 1. Antitoxin component of a type II toxin-antitoxin (TA) system which inhibits the post-segregational killing (PSK) of plasmid-free cells, also referred to as a plasmid addiction system. Binds to and blocks the activity of CcdB; will also remove bound CcdB protein from the CcdB-GyrA complex by forming a CcdA-CcdB complex, a process termed rejuvenation. Functions as a transcriptional corepressor for the ccdAB operon, repression also requires CcdB (By similarity). From Escherichia coli
   4715..5017    +  CDS            ccdB: CCDB_ECOLI - Also known as G, letB, letD. Experimental evidence at protein level: Swiss-Prot protein existence level 1. Toxic component of a type II toxin-antitoxin (TA) system, functioning in plasmid maintainence. Responsible for the post- segregational killing (PSK) of plasmid-free cells, also referred to as a plasmid addiction system. Half-life of over 2 hours. Cell killing by CcdB is accompanied by filamentation, defects in chromosome and plasmid segregation, defects in cell division, formation of anucleate cells, decreased DNA synthesis and plasmid loss. Interferes with the activity of DN
   5061..5185    -  protein_bind   attR2: mutant version of attR; recombination site for the Gateway® LR reaction LR Clonase™
   5189..5216    +  misc_feature   MCS (fragment): pBluescript multiple cloning site
   5217..5936    +  CDS            mCerulean: enhanced monomeric variant of CFP (Rizzo et al., 2004) mammalian codon-optimized
   5943..6190    +  terminator     CYC1 terminator: S. cerevisiae CYC1; transcription terminator for CYC1
   6209..6227    -  promoter       T7 promoter: promoter for bacteriophage T7 RNA polymerase
   6235..6390    +  CDS            lacZα (fragment): LacZα fragment of β-galactosidase; lacZ fragment
   6398..6853    +  rep_origin     f1 ori (sequence partly withheld): f1 bacteriophage origin of replication; arrow indicates direction of (+) strand synthesis
   6854..6906    -  misc_feature   bom (fragment): basis of mobility region from pBR322
   6936..7013    +  CDS            YO192_YEAST (fragment): Experimental evidence at protein level: Swiss-Prot protein existence level 1. From Saccharomyces cerevisiae (strain ATCC 204508 / S288c) (Baker's yeast).
   7153..7557    +  promoter       LEU2 promoter: S. cerevisiae LEU2
   7570..8664    +  CDS            LEU2: 3-isopropylmalate dehydrogenase, required for leucine biosynthesis; S. cerevisiae LEU2; yeast auxotrophic marker
   9026..9127    -  CDS            NFS1 (fragment): NFS1_YEAST - Also known as SPL1 From Saccharomyces cerevisiae (strain ATCC 204508 / S288c) (Baker's yeast).
   9140..9190    -  misc_feature   bom (fragment): basis of mobility region from pBR322
   9292..1       -  CDS            rop (fragment) (across the origin): Rop protein, which maintains plasmids at low copy number; rop
