[The description below was written by a language model from this plasmid's Addgene catalogue record and pLannotate feature annotations shown in this document.]
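Description:
pAG415GPD-ccdB-Cerulean is an empty Gateway destination vector for protein expression in Saccharomyces cerevisiae, built on the pRS415 shuttle backbone and belonging to a suite of yeast Gateway vectors designed for high-throughput genetic analysis. In yeast it is maintained as a low-copy centromeric plasmid through a CEN6/ARS element and selected by the LEU2 auxotrophic marker, which restores leucine prototrophy in leu2 strains. In E. coli it replicates from a ColE1/pUC-type origin and carries ampicillin resistance on the backbone. An f1 origin and remnants of the pBluescript-derived lacZα/MCS region with flanking T3 and T7 promoters are also present.

The expression unit consists of the strong constitutive GPD (TDH3/GAP) promoter, a Gateway cassette, an in-frame Cerulean coding sequence (annotated as a monomeric, mammalian codon-optimized CFP variant) and the CYC1 terminator. The cassette, bounded by attR1 and attR2, contains a chloramphenicol resistance gene and the ccdB toxin gene. Because CcdB poisons gyrase in ordinary E. coli, the unrecombined vector must be propagated in a ccdB-tolerant strain, which also explains the dual chloramphenicol and ampicillin selection. In an LR Clonase reaction with an attL-flanked entry clone, the cassette is replaced by the gene of interest, and ccdB provides negative selection against non-recombinant plasmids in standard strains. An open reading frame lacking a stop codon is thereby fused at its C terminus to Cerulean, giving constitutive expression of a cyan fluorescent fusion protein suited to localization or multicolour imaging studies in yeast. The depositor notes that the full sequence is a reference and may not match the physical plasmid exactly.
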