Addgene plasmid #14386: pAG415GPD-ccdB-Cerulean
Purpose: (Empty Backbone)
Depositing lab: Susan Lindquist. Depositing organization: Whitehead Institute for Biomedical Research. Publication: A suite of Gateway cloning vectors for high-throughput genetic analysis in Saccharomyces cerevisiae. Alberti S, Gitler AD, Lindquist S. Yeast. 2007 Oct . 24(10):913-9. 10.1002/yea.1502 PubMed 17583893.
Backbone
  Vector backbone: pRS415
  Vector type: Yeast Expression ; Gateway Destination
  Selectable markers: LEU2
Growth in bacteria
  Bacterial resistance: Chloramphenicol and Ampicillin, 25 & 100 μg/mL
  Growth temperature: 37°C
  Growth strain: ccdB Survival
  Growth instructions: DB3.1, ccdB Survival
  Copy number: Unknown
Gene/Insert
  Gene/Insert name: None
  Tag / fusion protein: Cerulean (C terminal on backbone)
  Cloning method: Gateway Cloning
  Sequencing primers: 5′ GPDPro_F
Terms and licenses: Academic/Nonprofit Terms; Industry Terms: Not Available to Industry
Depositor comments: Type of plasmid: CEN. This plasmid contains the Gateway technology from Invitrogen; Invitrogen requires purchasing of Gateway Clonase for carrying out the Gateway recombinational cloning reaction http://www.invitrogen.com Please note that the full plasmid sequence is provided as a reference only, and may not match the exact sequence of the plasmid.
How to cite: pAG415GPD-ccdB-Cerulean was a gift from Susan Lindquist (Addgene plasmid # 14386 ; http://n2t.net/addgene:14386 ; RRID:Addgene_14386)
