>Addgene plasmid #14386 | pAG415GPD-ccdB-Cerulean | addgene partial sequence | sequence record 21040 | 14386 with pRS_marker
GTCGTTAAGGCCGTTTCTGACAGAGTAAAATTCTTGAGGGAACTTTCACCATTATGGGAAATGGTTCAAG
AAGGTATTGACTTAAACTCCATCAAATGGTCAGGTCATTGAGTGTTTTTTATTTGTTGTATTTTTTTTTT
TTTAGAGAAAATCCTCCAATATATAAATTAGGAATCATAGTTTCATGATTTTCTGTTACACCTAACTTTT
TGTGTGGTGCCCTCCTCCTTGTCAATATTAATGTTAAAGTGCAATTCTTTTTCCTTATCACGTTGAGCCA
TTAGTATCAATTTGCTTACCTGTATTCCTTTACATCCTCCTTTTTCTCCTTCTTGATAAATGTATGTAGA
TTGCGTATATAGTTTCGTCTACCCTATGAACATATTCCATTTTGTAATTTCGTGTCGTTTCTATTATGAA
TTTCATTTATAAAGTTTATGTACAAATATCATAAAAAAAGAGAATCTTTTTAAGCAAGGATTTTCTTAAC
TTCTTCGGCGACAGCATCACCGACTTCGGTGGTACTGTTGGAACCACCTAAATCACCAGTTCTGATACCT
GCATCCAAAACCTTTTTAACTGCATCTTCAATGGCCTTACCTTCTTCAGGCAAGTTCAATGACAATTTCA
ACATCATTGCAGCAAACAAGATAGTGGCGATAGGGTTGACCTTATTCTTTGGCAAATCTGGAGCAGAACC
GTGGCATGGTTCGT
