>Addgene plasmid #14386 | pAG415GPD-ccdB-Cerulean | addgene partial sequence | sequence record 21041 | 14386 with GW5
AAAGTGTAAAGCCTAGGGGTGCCTAATGCGGCCGCCATAGTGACTGGATATGTTGTGTTTTACAGTATTA
TGTAGTCTGTTTTTTATGCAAAATCTAATTTAATATATTGATATTTATATCATTTTACGTTTCTCGTTCA
GCTTTTTTGTACAAACTTGTGATGGGGGATCCACTAGTTCTAGAATCCGTCGAAACTAAGTTCTGGTGTT
TTAAAACTAAAAAAAAGACTAACTATAAAAGTAGAATTTAAGAAGTTTAAGAAATAGATTTACAGAATTA
CAATCAATACCTACCGTCTTTATATACTTATTAGTCAAGTAGGGGAATAATTTCAGGGAACTGGTTTCAA
CCTTTTTTTTCAGCTTTTTCCAAATCAGAGAGAGCAGAAGGTAATAGAAGGTGTAAGAAAATGAGATAGA
TACATGCGTGGGTCAATTGCCTTGTGTCATCATTTACTCCAGGCAGGTTGCATCACTCCATTGAGGTTGT
GCCCGTTTTTTGCCTGTTTGTGCCCCTGTTCTCTGTAGTTGCGCTAAGAGAATGGACCTATGAACTGATG
GTTGGTGAAGAAAACAATATTTTGGTGCTGGGATTCTTTTTTTTTCTGGATGCCAGCTTAAAAAGCGGGC
TCCATTATATTTAGTGGATGCCAGGAATAAACTGTTCACCCAGACACCTACGATGTTATATATTCTGT
