>Addgene plasmid #14386 | pAG415GPD-ccdB-Cerulean | addgene partial sequence | sequence record 21042 | 14386 with GW3
CGGGGAAGAGTGGCTGATCTCAGCCACCGCGAAAATGACATCAAAAACGCCATTAACCTGATGTTCTGGG
GAATATAAATGTCAGGCTCCCTTATACACAGCCAGTCTGCAGGTCGACCATAGTGACTGGATATGTTGTG
TTTTACAGTATTATGTAGTCTGTTTTTTATGCAAAATCTAATTTAATATATTGATATTTATATCATTTTA
CGTTTCTCGTTCAGCTTTCTTGTACAAAGTGGTGATGGGCTGCAGGAATTCGATATCAAGCTTAATGGTG
AGCAAGGGCGAGGAGCTGTTCACCGGGGTGGTGCCCATCCTGGTCGAGCTGGACGGCGACGTAAACGGCC
ACAAGTTCAGCGTGTCCGGCGAGGGCGAGGGCGATGCCACCTACGGCAAGCTGACCCTGAAGTTCATCTG
CACCACCGGCAAGCTGCCCGTGCCCTGGCCCACCCTCGTGACCACCCTGACCTGGGGCGTGCAGTGCTTC
GCCCGCTACCCCGACCACATGAAGCAGCACGACTTCTTCAAGTCCGCCATGCCCGAAGGCTACGTCCAGG
AGCGCACCATCTTCTTCAAGGACGACGGCAACTACAAGACCCGCGCCGAGGTGAAGTTCGAGGGCGACAC
CCTGGTGAACCGCATCGAGCTGAAGGGCATCGACTTCAAGGAGGACGGCAACATCCTGGGGCACAAGCTG
GAGTACAACGCCATCAGCGACAACGTCTATATCA
