>Addgene plasmid #14386 | pAG415GPD-ccdB-Cerulean | addgene partial sequence | sequence record 127622 | pGEX3 5'-CCGGGAGCTGCATGTGTCAGAGG-3'
TTCTACACAGACAAGATGAAACAATTCGGCATTAATACCTGAGAGCAGGAAGAGCAAGATAAAAGGTAGT
ATTTGTTGGCGATCCCCCTAGAGTCTTTTACATCTTCGGAAAACAAAAACTATTTTTTCTTTAATTTCTT
TTTTTACTTTCTATTTTTAATTTATATATTTATATTAAAAAATTTAAATTATAATTATTTTTATAGCACG
TGATGAAAAGGACCCAGGTGGCACTTTTCGGGGAAATGTGCGCGGAACCCCTATTTGTTTATTTTTCTAA
ATACATTCAAATATGTATCCGCTCATGAGACAATAACCCTGATAAATGCTTCAATAATATTGAAAAAGGA
AGAGTATGAGTATTCAACATTTCCGTGTCGCCCTTATTCCCTTTTTTGCGGCATTTTGCCTTCCTGTTTT
TGCTCACCCAGAAACGCTGGTGAAAGTAAAAGATGCTGAAGATCAGTTGGGTGCACGAGTGGGTTACATC
GAACTGGATCTCAACAGCGGTAAGATCCTTGAGAGTTTTCGCCCCGAAGAACGTTTTCCAATGATGAGCA
CTTTTAAAGTTCTGCTATGTGGCGCGGTATTATCCCGTATTGACGCCGGGCAAGAGCAACTCGGTCGCCG
CATACACTATTCTCAGAATGACTTGGTTGAGTACTCACCAGTCACAGAAAAGCATCTTACGGATGGCATG
ACAGTAAGAGAATTATGCAGTGCTGCCATAACCATGAGTGATAACACTGCGGCCAACTTACTTCTGACAA
CGATGG
